LOCUS       Exported 6736 bp ds-DNA circular SYN 12-MAY-2021
DEFINITION  Expresses Cre recombinase and HA tag in a Flp dependent fashion
            (fDIO).
ACCESSION   .
VERSION     .
KEYWORDS    pAAV-EF1a-fDIO-Cre
SOURCE      synthetic DNA construct
  ORGANISM  synthetic DNA construct
REFERENCE   1 (bases 1 to 6736)
  AUTHORS   Schneeberger M, Parolari L, Das Banerjee T, Bhave V, Wang P, Patel
            B, Topilko T, Wu Z, Choi CHJ, Yu X, Pellegrino K, Engel EA, Cohen P,
            Renier N, Friedman JM, Nectow AR
  TITLE     Regulation of Energy Expenditure by Brainstem GABA Neurons.
  JOURNAL   Cell. 2019 Jun 24. pii: S0092-8674(19)30619-1. doi:
            10.1016/j.cell.2019.05.048.
  PUBMED    31257028
REFERENCE   2 (bases 1 to 6736)
  AUTHORS   .
  TITLE     Direct Submission
  JOURNAL   Exported May 12, 2021 from SnapGene Server 1.1.58
            http://www.snapgene.com
FEATURES             Location/Qualifiers
     source          1..6736
                     /organism="synthetic DNA construct"
                     /mol_type="other DNA"
     repeat_region   45..174
                     /label=AAV2 ITR (alternate)
                     /note="Functional equivalent of wild-type AAV2 ITR"
     promoter        275..1453
                     /label=EF-1-alpha promoter
                     /note="strong constitutive promoter for human elongation
                     factor EF-1-alpha"
     intron          506..1444
                     /label=EF-1-alpha intron A
                     /note="intron upstream of the start codon of human
                     EF-1-alpha"
     primer_bind     1401..1421
                     /label=EF1a-F
                     /note="Human elongation factor-1a promoter, forward primer"
     protein_bind    1484..1517
                     /label=FRT (minimal)
                     /bound_moiety="FLP recombinase from the Saccharomyces
                     cerevisiae 2u plasmid"
                     /note="supports FLP-mediated excision but not integration
                     (Turan and Bode, 2011)"
     CDS             complement(1613..1702)
                     /codon_start=1
                     /product="three tandem HA epitope tags"
                     /label=3xHA
                     /translation="YPYDVPDYAGYPYDVPDYAGSYPYDVPDYA"
     CDS             complement(2729..2749)
                     /codon_start=1
                     /product="nuclear localization signal of SV40 (simian virus
                     40) large T antigen"
                     /label=SV40 NLS
                     /translation="PKKKRKV"
     protein_bind    complement(2765..2798)
                     /label=FRT (minimal)
                     /bound_moiety="FLP recombinase from the Saccharomyces
                     cerevisiae 2u plasmid"
                     /note="supports FLP-mediated excision but not integration
                     (Turan and Bode, 2011)"
     misc_feature    2907..3495
                     /label=WPRE
                     /note="woodchuck hepatitis virus posttranscriptional
                     regulatory element"
     primer_bind     complement(2960..2980)
                     /label=WPRE-R
                     /note="WPRE, reverse primer"
     CDS             complement(3378..3389)
                     /codon_start=1
                     /product="Factor Xa recognition and cleavage site"
                     /label=Factor Xa site
                     /translation="IEGR"
     polyA_signal    3527..4003
                     /label=hGH poly(A) signal
                     /note="human growth hormone polyadenylation signal"
     primer_bind     complement(3726..3745)
                     /label=hGH-PA-R
                     /note="Human growth hormone terminator, reverse primer"
     repeat_region   4043..4183
                     /label=AAV2 ITR
                     /note="inverted terminal repeat of adeno-associated virus
                     serotype 2"
     repeat_region   4043..4172
                     /label=AAV2 ITR
     rep_origin      4258..4713
                     /direction=RIGHT
                     /label=f1 ori
                     /note="f1 bacteriophage origin of replication; arrow
                     indicates direction of (+) strand synthesis"
     primer_bind     complement(4345..4364)
                     /label=F1ori-R
                     /note="F1 origin, reverse primer"
     primer_bind     4555..4576
                     /label=F1ori-F
                     /note="F1 origin, forward primer"
     primer_bind     complement(4730..4749)
                     /label=pRS-marker
                     /note="pRS vectors, use to sequence yeast selectable
                     marker"
     primer_bind     4849..4871
                     /label=pGEX 3'
                     /note="pGEX vectors, reverse primer"
     primer_bind     complement(4909..4927)
                     /label=pBRforEco
                     /note="pBR322 vectors, upsteam of EcoRI site, forward
                     primer"
     promoter        4995..5099
                     /gene="bla"
                     /label=AmpR promoter
     CDS             5100..5960
                     /codon_start=1
                     /gene="bla"
                     /product="beta-lactamase"
                     /label=AmpR
                     /note="confers resistance to ampicillin, carbenicillin, and
                     related antibiotics"
                     /translation="MSIQHFRVALIPFFAAFCLPVFAHPETLVKVKDAEDQLGARVGYI
                     ELDLNSGKILESFRPEERFPMMSTFKVLLCGAVLSRIDAGQEQLGRRIHYSQNDLVEYS
                     PVTEKHLTDGMTVRELCSAAITMSDNTAANLLLTTIGGPKELTAFLHNMGDHVTRLDRW
                     EPELNEAIPNDERDTTMPVAMATTLRKLLTGELLTLASRQQLIDWMEADKVAGPLLRSA
                     LPAGWFIADKSGAGERGSRGIIAALGPDGKPSRIVVIYTTGSQATMDERNRQIAEIGAS
                     LIKHW"
     primer_bind     complement(5318..5337)
                     /label=Amp-R
                     /note="Ampicillin resistance gene, reverse primer"
     rep_origin      6131..6719
                     /direction=RIGHT
                     /label=ori
                     /note="high-copy-number ColE1/pMB1/pBR322/pUC origin of
                     replication"
     primer_bind     6620..6639
                     /label=pBR322ori-F
                     /note="pBR322 origin, forward primer"
ORIGIN
        1 ctttttacgg ttcctggcct tttgctggcc ttttgctcac atgtcctgca ggcagctgcg
       61 cgctcgctcg ctcactgagg ccgcccgggc gtcgggcgac ctttggtcgc ccggcctcag
      121 tgagcgagcg agcgcgcaga gagggagtgg ccaactccat cactaggggt tcctgcggcc
      181 gcacgcgtaa gctttgcaaa gatggataaa gttttaaaca gagaggaatc tttgcagcta
      241 atggaccttc taggtcttga aaggagtggg aattggctcc ggtgcccgtc agtgggcaga
      301 gcgcacatcg cccacagtcc ccgagaagtt ggggggaggg gtcggcaatt gaaccggtgc
      361 ctagagaagg tggcgcgggg taaactggga aagtgatgtc gtgtactggc tccgcctttt
      421 tcccgagggt gggggagaac cgtatataag tgcagtagtc gccgtgaacg ttctttttcg
      481 caacgggttt gccgccagaa cacaggtaag tgccgtgtgt ggttcccgcg ggcctggcct
      541 ctttacgggt tatggccctt gcgtgccttg aattacttcc acctggctgc agtacgtgat
      601 tcttgatccc gagcttcggg ttggaagtgg gtgggagagt tcgaggcctt gcgcttaagg
      661 agccccttcg cctcgtgctt gagttgaggc ctggcctggg cgctggggcc gccgcgtgcg
      721 aatctggtgg caccttcgcg cctgtctcgc tgctttcgat aagtctctag ccatttaaaa
      781 tttttgatga cctgctgcga cgcttttttt ctggcaagat agtcttgtaa atgcgggcca
      841 agatctgcac actggtattt cggtttttgg ggccgcgggc ggcgacgggg cccgtgcgtc
      901 ccagcgcaca tgttcggcga ggcggggcct gcgagcgcgg ccaccgagaa tcggacgggg
      961 gtagtctcaa gctggccggc ctgctctggt gcctggcctc gcgccgccgt gtatcgcccc
     1021 gccctgggcg gcaaggctgg cccggtcggc accagttgcg tgagcggaaa gatggccgct
     1081 tcccggccct gctgcaggga gctcaaaatg gaggacgcgg cgctcgggag agcgggcggg
     1141 tgagtcaccc acacaaagga aaagggcctt tccgtcctca gccgtcgctt catgtgactc
     1201 cacggagtac cgggcgccgt ccaggcacct cgattagttc tcgagctttt ggagtacgtc
     1261 gtctttaggt tggggggagg ggttttatgc gatggagttt ccccacactg agtgggtgga
     1321 gactgaagtt aggccagctt ggcacttgat gtaattctcc ttggaatttg ccctttttga
     1381 gtttggatct tggttcattc tcaagcctca gacagtggtt caaagttttt ttcttccatt
     1441 tcaggtgtcg tgaggtaccg gatcctctag agtcgactcc ggagaagttc ctattctcta
     1501 gaaagtatag gaacttcgca gaatggtagc tggattgtag ctgctattag caatatgaaa
     1561 cctcttagaa gttcctattc ttcaaaaggt ataggaactt cggcgcgcct caagcgtaat
     1621 ctggaacgtc atatggatag gatcctgcat agtccgggac gtcataggga tagcccgcat
     1681 agtcaggaac atcgtatggg tagtcaccat cttcgagcag tctcaccatg gccccggttt
     1741 cagagtcaag attgcggata tagttcataa cgatgttcac atttgtccaa cctccagctt
     1801 gcataatctc tggtatggag actcctgccc gcgccatgtc tcgtgcggcc cccaccctag
     1861 cagaatgacc tgaccaggcg agatacctct ggccactgtc atccttggct ccgtatatga
     1921 gtcggtgggt tgcctcaaag atcccttcaa gggcccgtgt actcaattgg ctggtggcag
     1981 agggcgcggc gactccgttt tttctcactc gacagaacaa gtaattatta gggtcgtcag
     2041 ccacgccgga cactgagatc catctttcca ccagcttcgt tacgcccagg gacaaggcct
     2101 tttcaacgcc agcggtgctg accaatgtct ttgtgcgtcc aatatgaata agcatccggc
     2161 cgccgtccgt tcgactgatg tctttcactc tgatccgggc gatctcagct atgcgcagaa
     2221 gtgtgttata tgcaattccc agaaatgcga ggttcctgat gtcctggcac cgatcgctgt
     2281 tctccatcag ggatctgacc tggtcgaaat cagtccgctc aaaagcgaga gcctgcttag
     2341 ccctctcacc cgcatctacg ttttcctttc taattctcct cataacaagg gagactgcgt
     2401 ttgaatcgct aggccggggg agcccgctgc gtcgatgcag catattcagt tggcccaagt
     2461 gctgctggat agtcttgaca gccagccctc ttgcctggag atacagcagg taatcgcgca
     2521 cgtcctccgg ctcggcgggg aaccatttgc gattgttcag cttacaccag gctgcccagg
     2581 atcggcacac gctaagcagc attttccagg tgtgttcaga aaacgcctgt ctatccctaa
     2641 acatatccat gagatttttc ctgacctcat cgctagtggc atctactggc agcgcaggga
     2701 ggttctggtg aacagtcagg agattggaca ccttcctctt cttcttgggc atggtggcgc
     2761 tagcgaagtt cctatacttt ctagagaata ggaacttctt gccttaaccc agaaattatc
     2821 actgttattc tttagaatgg tgcaaagaga agttcctata ccttttgaag aataggaact
     2881 tcgaattcga tatcaagctt atcgataatc aacctctgga ttacaaaatt tgtgaaagat
     2941 tgactggtat tcttaactat gttgctcctt ttacgctatg tggatacgct gctttaatgc
     3001 ctttgtatca tgctattgct tcccgtatgg ctttcatttt ctcctccttg tataaatcct
     3061 ggttgctgtc tctttatgag gagttgtggc ccgttgtcag gcaacgtggc gtggtgtgca
     3121 ctgtgtttgc tgacgcaacc cccactggtt ggggcattgc caccacctgt cagctccttt
     3181 ccgggacttt cgctttcccc ctccctattg ccacggcgga actcatcgcc gcctgccttg
     3241 cccgctgctg gacaggggct cggctgttgg gcactgacaa ttccgtggtg ttgtcgggga
     3301 aatcatcgtc ctttccttgg ctgctcgcct atgttgccac ctggattctg cgcgggacgt
     3361 ccttctgcta cgtcccttcg gccctcaatc cagcggacct tccttcccgc ggcctgctgc
     3421 cggctctgcg gcctcttccg cgtcttcgcc ttcgccctca gacgagtcgg atctcccttt
     3481 gggccgcctc cccgcatcga taccgagcgc tgctcgagag atctacgggt ggcatccctg
     3541 tgacccctcc ccagtgcctc tcctggccct ggaagttgcc actccagtgc ccaccagcct
     3601 tgtcctaata aaattaagtt gcatcatttt gtctgactag gtgtccttct ataatattat
     3661 ggggtggagg ggggtggtat ggagcaaggg gcaagttggg aagacaacct gtagggcctg
     3721 cggggtctat tgggaaccaa gctggagtgc agtggcacaa tcttggctca ctgcaatctc
     3781 cgcctcctgg gttcaagcga ttctcctgcc tcagcctccc gagttgttgg gattccaggc
     3841 atgcatgacc aggctcagct aatttttgtt tttttggtag agacggggtt tcaccatatt
     3901 ggccaggctg gtctccaact cctaatctca ggtgatctac ccaccttggc ctcccaaatt
     3961 gctgggatta caggcgtgaa ccactgctcc cttccctgtc cttctgattt tgtaggtaac
     4021 cacgtgcgga ccgagcggcc gcaggaaccc ctagtgatgg agttggccac tccctctctg
     4081 cgcgctcgct cgctcactga ggccgggcga ccaaaggtcg cccgacgccc gggctttgcc
     4141 cgggcggcct cagtgagcga gcgagcgcgc agctgcctgc aggggcgcct gatgcggtat
     4201 tttctcctta cgcatctgtg cggtatttca caccgcatan nnnnnnnnnn nnnnnnnnnn
     4261 nnnnnnnnnn nnnnnnnnnn nnnnnnnnnn nnnnnnnnnn nnnnnnnnnn nnnnnnnnnn
     4321 nnnnnnnnnn nnnntnnnnn nnnnnnnnnn nnnnnnnnnn nnnnnnnnnn nnnnnnnnnn
     4381 ncnnnnnnnn nnnnnnnnnn nnnnnnnnnn nnnnnnnnnn nnnnnnnnnn nnnnnnnnnn
     4441 nnnnnnnnnn nnnnnnnnnn nnnnnnnnnn nnnnnnnnnn nnnnnnnnnn nnnnnnnnnn
     4501 nnnnnnnnnn nnnnnnnnnn nnncctttga cgttggagtc cacgttcttt aatagtggac
     4561 tcttgttcca aactggaaca acactcaact ctatctcggg ctattctttt gatttataag
     4621 ggattttgcc gatttcggtc tattggttaa aaaatgagct gatttaacaa aaatttaacg
     4681 cgaattttaa caaaatatta acgtttacaa ttttatggtg cactctcagt acaatctgct
     4741 ctgatgccgc atagttaagc cagccccgac acccgccaac acccgctgac gcgccctgac
     4801 gggcttgtct gctcccggca tccgcttaca gacaagctgt gaccgtctcc gggagctgca
     4861 tgtgtcagag gttttcaccg tcatcaccga aacgcgcgag acgaaagggc ctcgtgatac
     4921 gcctattttt ataggttaat gtcatgataa taatggtttc ttagacgtca ggtggcactt
     4981 ttcggggaaa tgtgcgcgga acccctattt gtttattttt ctaaatacat tcaaatatgt
     5041 atccgctcat gagacaataa ccctgataaa tgcttcaata atattgaaaa aggaagagta
     5101 tgagtattca acatttccgt gtcgccctta ttcccttttt tgcggcattt tgccttcctg
     5161 tttttgctca cccagaaacg ctggtgaaag taaaagatgc tgaagatcag ttgggtgcac
     5221 gagtgggtta catcgaactg gatctcaaca gcggtaagat ccttgagagt tttcgccccg
     5281 aagaacgttt tccaatgatg agcactttta aagttctgct atgtggcgcg gtattatccc
     5341 gtattgacgc cgggcaagag caactcggtc gccgcataca ctattctcag aatgacttgg
     5401 ttgagtactc accagtcaca gaaaagcatc ttacggatgg catgacagta agagaattat
     5461 gcagtgctgc cataaccatg agtgataaca ctgcggccaa cttacttctg acaacgatcg
     5521 gaggaccgaa ggagctaacc gcttttttgc acaacatggg ggatcatgta actcgccttg
     5581 atcgttggga accggagctg aatgaagcca taccaaacga cgagcgtgac accacgatgc
     5641 ctgtagcaat ggcaacaacg ttgcgcaaac tattaactgg cgaactactt actctagctt
     5701 cccggcaaca attaatagac tggatggagg cggataaagt tgcaggacca cttctgcgct
     5761 cggcccttcc ggctggctgg tttattgctg ataaatctgg agccggtgag cgtgggtctc
     5821 gcggtatcat tgcagcactg gggccagatg gtaagccctc ccgtatcgta gttatctaca
     5881 cgacggggag tcaggcaact atggatgaac gaaatagaca gatcgctgag ataggtgcct
     5941 cactgattaa gcattggtaa ctgtcagacc aagtttactc atatatactt tagattgatt
     6001 taaaacttca tttttaattt aaaaggatct aggtgaagat cctttttgat aatctcatga
     6061 ccaaaatccc ttaacgtgag ttttcgttcc actgagcgtc agaccccgta gaaaagatca
     6121 aaggatcttc ttgagatcct ttttttctgc gcgtaatctg ctgcttgcaa acaaaaaaac
     6181 caccgctacc agcggtggtt tgtttgccgg atcaagagct accaactctt tttccgaagg
     6241 taactggctt cagcagagcg cagataccaa atactgttct tctagtgtag ccgtagttag
     6301 gccaccactt caagaactct gtagcaccgc ctacatacct cgctctgcta atcctgttac
     6361 cagtggctgc tgccagtggc gataagtcgt gtcttaccgg gttggactca agacgatagt
     6421 taccggataa ggcgcagcgg tcgggctgaa cggggggttc gtgcacacag cccagcttgg
     6481 agcgaacgac ctacaccgaa ctgagatacc tacagcgtga gctatgagaa agcgccacgc
     6541 ttcccgaagg gagaaaggcg gacaggtatc cggtaagcgg cagggtcgga acaggagagc
     6601 gcacgaggga gcttccaggg ggaaacgcct ggtatcttta tagtcctgtc gggtttcgcc
     6661 acctctgact tgagcgtcga tttttgtgat gctcgtcagg ggggcggagc ctatggaaaa
     6721 acgccagcaa cgcggc
//
