[The description below was written by a language model from this plasmid's Addgene catalogue record and the feature table of its GenBank file.]
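Description:
pAAV-EF1a-fDIO-Cre is an AAV transfer plasmid for mammalian expression, derived from the pAAV-Ef1a-fDIO EYFP backbone by replacing EYFP with an NLS-Cre-HA cassette between the AscI and NheI sites. It is propagated in E. coli as a high-copy plasmid through a ColE1/pUC-type origin with ampicillin selection (bla), and it also carries an f1 phage origin. Two AAV2 inverted terminal repeats flank the expression unit and allow it to be packaged into recombinant AAV particles. The catalogue gives a total size of 6746 bp, slightly different from the 6736 bp of the held sequence record.

Within the ITRs, the strong constitutive human EF-1-alpha promoter, including its intron A, sits upstream of a synthetic Cre recombinase open reading frame bearing an N-terminal SV40 nuclear localization signal and a C-terminal 3xHA epitope tag. The NLS and 3xHA features are annotated on the complementary strand, so the coding sequence lies inverted relative to the promoter and is not expressed in the starting configuration. The feature table marks a pair of oppositely oriented minimal FRT sites bracketing the cassette; the Cre coding region itself is not annotated, nor are any additional variant Flp sites that an fDIO design typically uses to lock the inversion. Flp recombinase flips the cassette into the sense orientation, permitting transcription. A WPRE enhances transcript stability and expression, and the human growth hormone polyadenylation signal terminates the message.

The construct converts Flp activity into Cre expression, enabling intersectional or sequential recombinase strategies in which Flp-defined cells then activate Cre-dependent tools, with the HA tag allowing detection. The associated publication concerns brainstem GABA neurons.
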