Addgene plasmid #121675: pAAV-EF1a-fDIO-Cre
Purpose: Expresses Cre recombinase and HA tag in a Flp dependent fashion (fDIO)
Depositing lab: Esteban Engel & Alexander Nectow. Depositing organization: Princeton University. Publication: Regulation of Energy Expenditure by Brainstem GABA Neurons. Schneeberger M, Parolari L, Das Banerjee T, Bhave V, Wang P, Patel B, Topilko T, Wu Z, Choi CHJ, Yu X, Pellegrino K, Engel EA, Cohen P, Renier N, Friedman JM, Nectow AR. Cell. 2019 Jun 24. pii: S0092-8674(19)30619-1. doi: 10.1016/j.cell.2019.05.048. PubMed 31257028.
Backbone
  Vector backbone: pAAV-Ef1a-fDIO EYFP (Addgene #55641)
  Backbone manufacturer: Karl Deisseroth
  Backbone size w/o insert (bp): 6323
  Total vector size (bp): 6746
  Modifications to backbone: Replaced EYFP with NLS-CRE-HA
  Vector type: Mammalian Expression, AAV
Growth in bacteria
  Bacterial resistance: Ampicillin, 100 μg/mL
  Growth temperature: 37°C
  Growth strain: NEB Stable
  Copy number: High Copy
Gene/Insert
  Gene/Insert name: NLS-CRE-HA
  Species: Synthetic
  Insert size (bp): 1047
  Promoter: EF1a
  Tag / fusion protein: SV40-NLS (N terminal on insert); 3xHA (C terminal on insert)
  Cloning method: Restriction Enzyme; 5′ cloning site AscI (not destroyed); 3′ cloning site NheI (not destroyed)
  Sequencing primers: 5′ TCAAGCCTCAGACAGTGGTTC; 3′ CATAGCGTAAAAGGAGCAACA
Terms and licenses: Academic/Nonprofit Terms; Industry Terms: Not Available to Industry
How to cite: pAAV-EF1a-fDIO-Cre was a gift from Esteban Engel & Alexander Nectow (Addgene plasmid # 121675 ; http://n2t.net/addgene:121675 ; RRID:Addgene_121675) For viral preps, please replace (Addgene plasmid # 121675) in the above sentence with: (Addgene viral prep # 121675-AAV1), (Addgene viral prep # 121675-AAV5), (Addgene viral prep # 121675-AAV8), (Addgene viral prep # 121675-AAV9), or (Addgene viral prep # 121675-AAVrg)
